Addgene plasmid #14116: pBabe Nf2 wild-type
Depositing lab: Tyler Jacks. Depositing organization: Massachusetts Institute of Technology. Publication: Cellular transformation by a FERM domain mutant of the Nf2 tumor suppressor gene. Johnson KC, Kissil JL, Fry JL, Jacks T. Oncogene. 2002 Sep 5. 21(39):5990-7. 10.1038/sj.onc.1205693 PubMed 12203111.
Backbone
  Vector backbone: pBabe-puro
  Backbone size w/o insert (bp): 5169
  Vector type: Mammalian Expression, Retroviral
  Selectable markers: Puromycin
Growth in bacteria
  Bacterial resistance: Ampicillin, 100 μg/mL
  Growth temperature: 37°C
  Growth strain: DH5alpha
  Copy number: High Copy
Gene/Insert
  Gene/Insert name: Nf2
  Species: M. musculus (mouse)
  Entrez Gene: Nf2 (a.k.a. merlin)
  Cloning method: Restriction Enzyme; 5′ cloning site BamHI (not destroyed); 3′ cloning site EcoRI (not destroyed)
  Sequencing primers: 5′ pBABE 5'
Terms and licenses: Academic/Nonprofit Terms; Industry Terms: Not Available to Industry
How to cite: pBabe Nf2 wild-type was a gift from Tyler Jacks (Addgene plasmid # 14116 ; http://n2t.net/addgene:14116 ; RRID:Addgene_14116)
