[The description below was written by a language model from this plasmid's Addgene catalogue record.]
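Description:
pBabe Nf2 wild-type is a retroviral mammalian expression plasmid built on the pBabe-puro backbone (about 5.2 kb without insert) and carrying the wild-type mouse Nf2 gene, which encodes the tumor suppressor merlin. The insert was placed by restriction cloning between the BamHI and EcoRI sites of the vector, both of which remain intact, so the coding fragment can be excised or exchanged. In bacteria the plasmid is maintained at high copy number under ampicillin selection.

No feature table accompanies the record, so the regulatory elements are not listed explicitly. In general, pBabe-type vectors are Moloney murine leukemia virus-derived constructs in which long terminal repeats and a packaging signal flank the payload. The 5′ LTR drives transcription of the inserted gene, and a separate internal promoter drives the puromycin resistance marker. When introduced into a packaging cell line that supplies the viral structural and enzymatic proteins in trans, the region between the LTRs is packaged into replication-defective particles. These particles infect dividing target cells and integrate stably, and transduced cells can then be enriched with puromycin, the mammalian selectable marker recorded here. No epitope tag or reporter is noted for the insert.

The associated publication concerns cellular transformation by a FERM domain mutant of Nf2. This suggests that the construct provides stable expression of normal merlin as the wild-type reference for comparison with mutant forms in studies of Nf2 tumor suppressor function, although the record itself does not spell out a specific intended use.
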