>Addgene plasmid #14116 | pBabe Nf2 wild-type | addgene partial sequence | sequence record 20272 | 14116 with pBABE5'
CATCGCTTCTCGCATGAGCTTCAGCTCACTCAAGAGGAAGCAGCCCAAGACATTCACGGTGCGGATCGTC
ACCATGGACGCCGAGATGGAGTTCAACTGCGAGATGAAATGGAAGGGGAAGGACCTGTTTGATTTGGTGT
GCCGGACACTGGGGCTTCGGGAAACCTGGTTCTTTGGACTGCAGTATACAATCAAGGACACGGTGGCCTG
GCTCAAAATGGACAAGAAGGTGTTGGATCATGATGTTTCGAAGGAAGAACCAGTTACCTTTCACTTCCTG
GCCAAATTTTATCCTGAAAATGCTGAGGAGGAGCTAGTTCAAGAGATCACGCAACACTTATTTTTCTTAC
AGGTGAAGAAGCAGATTTTGGATGAAAAGGTCTATTGCCCTCCCGAGGCGTCCGTGCTCTTGGCGTCATA
TGCTGTCCAGGCCAAGTATGGCGACTATGACCCCTCTGTGCACAAGCGGGGATTTTTAGCCCAAGAGGAA
TTGCTCCCGAAAAGGGTGATAAATCTCTATCAGATGACTCCGGAAATGTGGGAGGAGAGAATTACGGCTT
GGTATGCGGAGCACCGGGGCAGAGCCAGGGATGAAGCTGAAATGGAGTATTTGAAGATAGCTCAGGACCT
GGAGATGTATGGTGTGAACTACTTTACAATCCGGAATAAAAAGGGCACAGAGTTGCTGCTTGGAGTGGAT
GCTCTTGGGCTTCTATCTATGACCCTGAGAACAGGCTGACCCCCA
