>Addgene plasmid #14116 | pBabe Nf2 wild-type | addgene partial sequence | sequence record 20273 | 14116 with pBABE3'
TCTCAATGCAGATAGGTCTTCTGCCTTGGGCTTGAGGCTTTTTAATGGTATTATGCTTGCTGCTGGGGCC
GCCTCTGTCTGAGCTCTCGCTGTGTAGGACGTCCAAGGCCGTCTCCCGCTCTTTGAGTTTCAAGGCCTCG
ATCTCCGTCTTGAGCTCGTTGAGCTGCTCCTGCAGGTGCTTGCTCTTCTCCATGTACTCCACTTTTTCTT
TCTCTATCTCCATGGAAAGTCGCTTCATGTCCGTATCCTTGAAGTCGAATGACAAGCTGTCAGCAATAAT
GTCGAAGCTCGGTATGTCAGGAGGCAGTGGTGGTGGAATTGGGTTCATGGGTGGATAGGTGGGCTTGGTG
GCGATTTCTAAGAGCTTCTGCTTGGCTCTTCGCTCTGCTTCTCGGGCTTCTTGCAAGTCTTGCTTTAACT
GATCAGCCTCCTTGGCCCTCCTCTCTGACTCCTCAGCCATCTTCAATGCCAGCACTTCAGCCTCCAGCAC
CTTCTGCTCCATCAGGCGCTTCTCCTCCTCTGTCCGAATGGCCGTGGCCTTGATTCGCTGCATCTCTTGC
TCAGCCTCTGCAGCCTTTTGTGCCAAAAGCTTGGCCTCCTCCTCTGTGATCTGAGCCTTTTCAGCCAACA
GATCAGCTGTCTCCTCAAAGCGCATCAGAGCTTTCTTGGCCATCGTTGCTTCTTCTTTCATCTGCAGGA
